>Addgene plasmid #144402 | TFORF2047 | addgene full sequence | sequence record 353326 | Addgene NGS Result
GGCTCCGGTGCCCGTCAGTGGGCAGAGCGCACATCGCCCACAGTCCCCGAGAAGTTGGGGGGAGGGGTCG
GCAATTGAACCGGTGCCTAGAGAAGGTGGCGCGGGGTAAACTGGGAAAGTGATGTCGTGTACTGGCTCCG
CCTTTTTCCCGAGGGTGGGGGAGAACCGTATATAAGTGCAGTAGTCGCCGTGAACGTTCTTTTTCGCAAC
GGGTTTGCCGCCAGAACACAGGTAAGTGCCGTGTGTGGTTCCCGCGGGCCTGGCCTCTTTACGGGTTATG
GCCCTTGCGTGCCTTGAATTACTTCCACCTGGCTGCAGTACGTGATTCTTGATCCCGAGCTTCGGGTTGG
AAGTGGGTGGGAGAGTTCGAGGCCTTGCGCTTAAGGAGCCCCTTCGCCTCGTGCTTGAGTTGAGGCCTGG
CCTGGGCGCTGGGGCCGCCGCGTGCGAATCTGGTGGCACCTTCGCGCCTGTCTCGCTGCTTTCGATAAGT
CTCTAGCCATTTAAAATTTTTGATGACCTGCTGCGACGCTTTTTTTCTGGCAAGATAGTCTTGTAAATGC
GGGCCAAGATCTGCACACTGGTATTTCGGTTTTTGGGGCCGCGGGCGGCGACGGGGCCCGTGCGTCCCAG
CGCACATGTTCGGCGAGGCGGGGCCTGCGAGCGCGGCCACCGAGAATCGGACGGGGGTAGTCTCAAGCTG
GCCGGCCTGCTCTGGTGCCTGGCCTCGCGCCGCCGTGTATCGCCCCGCCCTGGGCGGCAAGGCTGGCCCG
GTCGGCACCAGTTGCGTGAGCGGAAAGATGGCCGCTTCCCGGCCCTGCTGCAGGGAGCTCAAAATGGAGG
ACGCGGCGCTCGGGAGAGCGGGCGGGTGAGTCACCCACACAAAGGAAAAGGGCCTTTCCGTCCTCAGCCG
TCGCTTCATGTGACTCCACGGAGTACCGGGCGCCGTCCAGGCACCTCGATTAGTTCTCGAGCTTTTGGAG
TACGTCGTCTTTAGGTTGGGGGGAGGGGTTTTATGCGATGGAGTTTCCCCACACTGAGTGGGTGGAGACT
GAAGTTAGGCCAGCTTGGCACTTGATGTAATTCTCCTTGGAATTTGCCCTTTTTGAGTTTGGATCTTGGT
TCATTCTCAAGCCTCAGACAGTGGTTCAAAGTTTTTTTCTTCCATTTCAGGTGTCGTGAGGCTAGCACCG
CCACCATGGAGGATACTGGCATCCAGCGAGGCATCTGGGATGGAGATGCCAAGGCTGTCCAACAATGTCT
GACAGATATTTTTACCAGCGTTTACACCACCTGCGACATCCCTGAGAATGCTATATTTGGTCCCTGTGTC
CTGAGCCATACTTCCCTATATGACAGCATAGCTTTCATAGCTCTCAAGTCTACTGACAAGAGAACAGTAC
CGTATATCTTTCGGGTAGACACCTCAGCAGCAAATGGTTCCTCAGAAGGTCTCATGTGGCTGCGGTTGGT
CCAATCGGCCAGAGATAAGGAAGAGCAGAACCTTGAAGCCTACATAAAAAACGGACAGCTGTTCTACCGC
TCTCTCCGCAGGATTGCCAAAGACGAGGAGTTACTAGTTTGGTACGGGAAAGAACTGACTGAGTTACTCT
TGCTCTGCCCCTCTAGATCCCACAACAAAATGAATGGGTCGTCCCCTTACACATGCCTGGAATGCAGCCA
ACGTTTCCAGTTTGAGTTCCCCTATGTGGCGCATCTGCGTTTCCGCTGCCCCAAGAGACTTCACAGCGCT
GATATAAGTCCCCAAGACGAACAAGGCGGCGGCGTGGGCACCAAGGACCACGGGGGCGGCGGCGGCGGTG
GCAAAGACCAGCAGCAGCAGCAGCAGGAAGCCCCGCTGGGCCCGGGCCCGAAATTCTGCAAAGCCGGCCC
GCTGCATCACTATCCGAGTCCGAGCCCGGAAAGCAGCAATCCAAGCGCGGCGGCGGGTGGTAGCAGCGCC
AAACCAAGCACCGATTTCCATAATCTGGCGCGCGAACTGGAAAATAGTCGCGGTGGCAGCAGCTGCAGCC
CGGCCCAGAGTCTGAGTAGTGGCAGCGGTAGCGGTGGCGGTGGTGGTCATCAAGAAGCGGAACTGAGCCC
AGATGGCATTGCCACCGGTGGCGGCAAAGGCAAACGCAAATTCCCGGAGGAAGCCGCGGAAGGTGGTGGT
GGTGCCGGTCTGGTTGGCGGTCGTGGCCGCTTTGTTGAACGCCCACTGCCGGCCAGCAAAGAAGATCTGG
TGTGCACCCCGCAGCAGTATCGTGCGAGCGGCAGCTACTTCGGTCTGGAAGAAAATGGTCGTCTGTTCGC
CCCGCCAAGCCCAGAAACCGGCGAAGCCAAACGCAGTGCCTTCGTGGAAGTTAAAAAAGCGGCCCGCGCC
GCGAGTCTGCAAGAAGAAGGTACCGCCGATGGTGCGGGTGTTGCCAGCGAAGATCAAGATGCCGGCGGTG
GTGGCGGTAGTAGTACGCCAGCGGCCGCCAGTCCAGTTGGCGCGGAAAAACTGCTGGCCCCACGTCCGGG
CGGCCCACTGCCAAGTCGTCTGGAAGGTGGTAGCCCAGCCCGCGGTAGCGCCTTTACTTCGGTGCCGCAG
CTGGGCAGCGCGGGCAGCACCTCTGGCGGTGGTGGTACCGGTGCTGGTGCTGCTGGTGGTGCTGGTGGTG
GTCAAGGTGCTGCTTCTGATGAACGTAAGTCTGCTTTTTCTCAACCGGCTCGTTCCTTTTCTCAACTCTC
TCCACTCGTTCTCGGTCAAAAACTCGGTGCTCTGGAACCGTGTCATCCGGCTGATGGTGTTGGTCCGACT
CGTCTGTACCCGGCTGCTGCTGATCCGCTGGCTGTTAAACTGCAAGGTGCTGCTGATCTCAATGGTGGCT
GTGGTTCTCTCCCATCTGGTGGTGGTGGTCTCCCGAAACAATCTCCGTTTCTCTATGCTACTGCTTTTTG
GCCGAAATCTTCTGCAGCTGCAGCTGCTGCTGCAGCTGCTGCTGCTGCTGGTCCGCTGCAACTCCAACTC
CCGTCTGCTCTGACCCTCCTCCCACCGTCTTTTACTTCTCTCTGCCTCCCGGCTCAAAATTGGTGTGCTA
AATGTAACGCTTCTTTTCGTATGACTTCTGATCTCGTTTATCACATGCGTTCTCATCATAAGAAAGAATA
CGCTATGGAACCGCTGGTTAAACGTCGTCGTGAAGAAAAGCTGAAATGTCCGATTTGTAACGAATCTTTT
CGTGAACGTCATCATCTGTCTCGTCATATGACTTCTCACAACTAGTAATGAACTAGTCCGTAACTTGAAA
GTATTTCGATTTCTTGGCTTTATATATCTTGTGGAAAGGACGAACCTCCCACAGGACCGTTAGAAAGACG
CGTTAAGTCGACAATCAACCTCTGGATTACAAAATTTGTGAAAGATTGACTGGTATTCTTAACTATGTTG
CTCCTTTTACGCTATGTGGATACGCTGCTTTAATGCCTTTGTATCATGCTATTGCTTCCCGTATGGCTTT
CATTTTCTCCTCCTTGTATAAATCCTGGTTGCTGTCTCTTTATGAGGAGTTGTGGCCCGTTGTCAGGCAA
CGTGGCGTGGTGTGCACTGTGTTTGCTGACGCAACCCCCACTGGTTGGGGCATTGCCACCACCTGTCAGC
TCCTTTCCGGGACTTTCGCTTTCCCCCTCCCTATTGCCACGGCGGAACTCATCGCCGCCTGCCTTGCCCG
CTGCTGGACAGGGGCTCGGCTGTTGGGCACTGACAATTCCGTGGTGTTGTCGGGGAAATCATCGTCCTTT
CCTTGGCTGCTCGCCTGTGTTGCCACCTGGATTCTGCGCGGGACGTCCTTCTGCTACGTCCCTTCGGCCC
TCAATCCAGCGGACCTTCCTTCCCGCGGCCTGCTGCCGGCTCTGCGGCCTCTTCCGCGTCTTCGCCTTCG
CCCTCAGACGAGTCGGATCTCCCTTTGGGCCGCCTCCCCGCGTCGACTTTAAGACCAATGACTTACAAGG
CAGCTGTAGATCTTAGCCACTTTTTAAAAGAAAAGGGGGGACTGGAAGGGCTAATTCACTCCCAACGAAG
ACAAGATCTGCTTTTTGCTTGTACTGGGTCTCTCTGGTTAGACCAGATCTGAGCCTGGGAGCTCTCTGGC
TAACTAGGGAACCCACTGCTTAAGCCTCAATAAAGCTTGCCTTGAGTGCTTCAAGTAGTGTGTGCCCGTC
TGTTGTGTGACTCTGGTAACTAGAGATCCCTCAGACCCTTTTAGTCAGTGTGGAAAATCTCTAGCAGTAC
GTATAGTAGTTCATGTCATCTTATTATTCAGTATTTATAACTTGCAAAGAAATGAATATCAGAGAGTGAG
AGGAACTTGTTTATTGCAGCTTATAATGGTTACAAATAAAGCAATAGCATCACAAATTTCACAAATAAAG
CATTTTTTTCACTGCATTCTAGTTGTGGTTTGTCCAAACTCATCAATGTATCTTATCATGTCTGGCTCTA
GCTATCCCGCCCCTAACTCCGCCCATCCCGCCCCTAACTCCGCCCAGTTCCGCCCATTCTCCGCCCCATG
GCTGACTAATTTTTTTTATTTATGCAGAGGCCGAGGCCGCCTCGGCCTCTGAGCTATTCCAGAAGTAGTG
AGGAGGCTTTTTTGGAGGCCTAGGGACGTACCCAATTCGCCCTATAGTGAGTCGTATTACGCGCGCTCAC
TGGCCGTCGTTTTACAACGTCGTGACTGGGAAAACCCTGGCGTTACCCAACTTAATCGCCTTGCAGCACA
TCCCCCTTTCGCCAGCTGGCGTAATAGCGAAGAGGCCCGCACCGATCGCCCTTCCCAACAGTTGCGCAGC
CTGAATGGCGAATGGG
[124 nt withheld, positions 4847-4970]
C
[91 nt withheld, positions 4972-5062]
A
[49 nt withheld, positions 5064-5112]
CCTTTGACGTTGGAGTCCACGTTCTTT
[37 nt withheld, positions 5140-5176]
ACCCTATCTCGGTCTATTCTTTTGATTTATAAGGGATTTTGCCGATTTCGGCCTATTGGTTAAAAAATGA
GCTGATTTAACAAAAATTTAACGCGAATTTTAACAAAATATTAACGCTTACAATTTAGGTGGCACTTTTC
GGGGAAATGTGCGCGGAACCCCTATTTGTTTATTTTTCTAAATACATTCAAATATGTATCCGCTCATGAG
ACAATAACCCTGATAAATGCTTCAATAATATTGAAAAAGGAAGAGTATGAGTATTCAACATTTCCGTGTC
GCCCTTATTCCCTTTTTTGCGGCATTTTGCCTTCCTGTTTTTGCTCACCCAGAAACGCTGGTGAAAGTAA
AAGATGCTGAAGATCAGTTGGGTGCACGAGTGGGTTACATCGAACTGGATCTCAACAGCGGTAAGATCCT
TGAGAGTTTTCGCCCCGAAGAACGTTTTCCAATGATGAGCACTTTTAAAGTTCTGCTATGTGGCGCGGTA
TTATCCCGTATTGACGCCGGGCAAGAGCAACTCGGTCGCCGCATACACTATTCTCAGAATGACTTGGTTG
AGTACTCACCAGTCACAGAAAAGCATCTTACGGATGGCATGACAGTAAGAGAATTATGCAGTGCTGCCAT
AACCATGAGTGATAACACTGCGGCCAACTTACTTCTGACAACGATCGGAGGACCGAAGGAGCTAACCGCT
TTTTTGCACAACATGGGGGATCATGTAACTCGCCTTGATCGTTGGGAACCGGAGCTGAATGAAGCCATAC
CAAACGACGAGCGTGACACCACGATGCCTGTAGCAATGGCAACAACGTTGCGCAAACTATTAACTGGCGA
ACTACTTACTCTAGCTTCCCGGCAACAATTAATAGACTGGATGGAGGCGGATAAAGTTGCAGGACCACTT
CTGCGCTCGGCCCTTCCGGCTGGCTGGTTTATTGCTGATAAATCTGGAGCCGGTGAGCGTGGGTCTCGCG
GTATCATTGCAGCACTGGGGCCAGATGGTAAGCCCTCCCGTATCGTAGTTATCTACACGACGGGGAGTCA
GGCAACTATGGATGAACGAAATAGACAGATCGCTGAGATAGGTGCCTCACTGATTAAGCATTGGTAACTG
TCAGACCAAGTTTACTCATATATACTTTAGATTGATTTAAAACTTCATTTTTAATTTAAAAGGATCTAGG
TGAAGATCCTTTTTGATAATCTCATGACCAAAATCCCTTAACGTGAGTTTTCGTTCCACTGAGCGTCAGA
CCCCGTAGAAAAGATCAAAGGATCTTCTTGAGATCCTTTTTTTCTGCGCGTAATCTGCTGCTTGCAAACA
AAAAAACCACCGCTACCAGCGGTGGTTTGTTTGCCGGATCAAGAGCTACCAACTCTTTTTCCGAAGGTAA
CTGGCTTCAGCAGAGCGCAGATACCAAATACTGTTCTTCTAGTGTAGCCGTAGTTAGGCCACCACTTCAA
GAACTCTGTAGCACCGCCTACATACCTCGCTCTGCTAATCCTGTTACCAGTGGCTGCTGCCAGTGGCGAT
AAGTCGTGTCTTACCGGGTTGGACTCAAGACGATAGTTACCGGATAAGGCGCAGCGGTCGGGCTGAACGG
GGGGTTCGTGCACACAGCCCAGCTTGGAGCGAACGACCTACACCGAACTGAGATACCTACAGCGTGAGCT
ATGAGAAAGCGCCACGCTTCCCGAAGGGAGAAAGGCGGACAGGTATCCGGTAAGCGGCAGGGTCGGAACA
GGAGAGCGCACGAGGGAGCTTCCAGGGGGAAACGCCTGGTATCTTTATAGTCCTGTCGGGTTTCGCCACC
TCTGACTTGAGCGTCGATTTTTGTGATGCTCGTCAGGGGGGCGGAGCCTATGGAAAAACGCCAGCAACGC
GGCCTTTTTACGGTTCCTGGCCTTTTGCTGGCCTTTTGCTCACATGTTCTTTCCTGCGTTATCCCCTGAT
TCTGTGGATAACCGTATTACCGCCTTTGAGTGAGCTGATACCGCTCGCCGCAGCCGAACGACCGAGCGCA
GCGAGTCAGTGAGCGAGGAAGCGGAAGAGCGCCCAATACGCAAACCGCCTCTCCCCGCGCGTTGGCCGAT
TCATTAATGCAGCTGGCACGACAGGTTTCCCGACTGGAAAGCGGGCAGTGAGCGCAACGCAATTAATGTG
AGTTAGCTCACTCATTAGGCACCCCAGGCTTTACACTTTATGCTTCCGGCTCGTATGTTGTGTGGAATTG
TGAGCGGATAACAATTTCACACAGGAAACAGCTATGACCATGATTACGCCAAGCGCGCAATTAACCCTCA
CTAAAGGGAACAAAAGCTGGAGCTGCAAGCTTAATGTAGTCTTATGCAATACTCTTGTAGTCTTGCAACA
TGGTAACGATGAGTTAGCAACATGCCTTACAAGGAGAGAAAAAGCACCGTGCATGCCGATTGGTGGAAGT
AAGGTGGTACGATCGTGCCTTATTAGGAAGGCAACAGACGGGTCTGACATGGATTGGACGAACCACTGAA
TTGCCGCATTGCAGAGATATTGTATTTAAGTGCCTAGCTCGATACATAAACGGGTCTCTCTGGTTAGACC
AGATCTGAGCCTGGGAGCTCTCTGGCTAACTAGGGAACCCACTGCTTAAGCCTCAATAAAGCTTGCCTTG
AGTGCTTCAAGTAGTGTGTGCCCGTCTGTTGTGTGACTCTGGTAACTAGAGATCCCTCAGACCCTTTTAG
TCAGTGTGGAAAATCTCTAGCAGTGGCGCCCGAACAGGGACTTGAAAGCGAAAGGGAAACCAGAGGAGCT
CTCTCGACGCAGGACTCGGCTTGCTGAAGCGCGCACGGCAAGAGGCGAGGGGCGGCGACTGGTGAGTACG
CCAAAAATTTTGACTAGCGGAGGCTAGAAGGAGAGAGATGGGTGCGAGAGCGTCAGTATTAAGCGGGGGA
GAATTAGATCGCGATGGGAAAAAATTCGGTTAAGGCCAGGGGGAAAGAAAAAATATAAATTAAAACATAT
AGTATGGGCAAGCAGGGAGCTAGAACGATTCGCAGTTAATCCTGGCCTGTTAGAAACATCAGAAGGCTGT
AGACAAATACTGGGACAGCTACAACCATCCCTTCAGACAGGATCAGAAGAACTTAGATCATTATATAATA
CAGTAGCAACCCTCTATTGTGTGCATCAAAGGATAGAGATAAAAGACACCAAGGAAGCTTTAGACAAGAT
AGAGGAAGAGCAAAACAAAAGTAAGACCACCGCACAGCAAGCGGCCGCTGATCTTCAGACCTGGAGGAGG
AGATATGAGGGACAATTGGAGAAGTGAATTATATAAATATAAAGTAGTAAAAATTGAACCATTAGGAGTA
GCACCCACCAAGGCAAAGAGAAGAGTGGTGCAGAGAGAAAAAAGAGCAGTGGGAATAGGAGCTTTGTTCC
TTGGGTTCTTGGGAGCAGCAGGAAGCACTATGGGCGCAGCGTCAATGACGCTGACGGTACAGGCCAGACA
ATTATTGTCTGGTATAGTGCAGCAGCAGAACAATTTGCTGAGGGCTATTGAGGCGCAACAGCATCTGTTG
CAACTCACAGTCTGGGGCATCAAGCAGCTCCAGGCAAGAATCCTGGCTGTGGAAAGATACCTAAAGGATC
AACAGCTCCTGGGGATTTGGGGTTGCTCTGGAAAACTCATTTGCACCACTGCTGTGCCTTGGAATGCTAG
TTGGAGTAATAAATCTCTGGAACAGATTTGGAATCACACGACCTGGATGGAGTGGGACAGAGAAATTAAC
AATTACACAAGCTTAATACACTCCTTAATTGAAGAATCGCAAAACCAGCAAGAAAAGAATGAACAAGAAT
TATTGGAATTAGATAAATGGGCAAGTTTGTGGAATTGGTTTAACATAACAAATTGGCTGTGGTATATAAA
ATTATTCATAATGATAGTAGGAGGCTTGGTAGGTTTAAGAATAGTTTTTGCTGTACTTTCTATAGTGAAT
AGAGTTAGGCAGGGATATTCACCATTATCGTTTCAGACCCACCTCCCAACCCCGAGGGGACCCATGCATT
GCATCTCAATTAGTCAGCAACCAGGTGTGGAAAGTCCCCAGGCTCCCCAGCAGGCAGAAGTATGCAAAGC
ATGCGTCTCAATTAGTCAGCAACCATAGTCCCGCCCCTAACTCCGCCCATCCCGCCCCTAACTCCGCCCA
GTTCCGCCCATTCTCCGCCCCATGGCTGACTAATTTTTTTTATTTATGCAGAGGCCGAGGCCGCCTCGGC
CTCTGAGCTATTCCAGAAGTAGTGAGGAGGCTTTTTTGGAGGCCTAGGCTTTTGCAAAAAGCTTTCTAGA
GGTACCACCGGAGCTTACCATGACCGAGTACAAGCCCACGGTGCGCCTCGCCACCCGCGACGACGTCCCC
AGGGCCGTACGCACCCTCGCCGCCGCGTTCGCCGACTACCCCGCCACGCGCCACACCGTCGATCCGGACC
GCCACATCGAGCGGGTCACCGAGCTGCAAGAACTCTTCCTCACGCGCGTCGGGCTCGACATCGGCAAGGT
GTGGGTCGCGGACGACGGCGCCGCCGTGGCGGTCTGGACCACGCCGGAGAGCGTCGAAGCGGGGGCGGTG
TTCGCCGAGATCGGCCCGCGCATGGCCGAGTTGAGCGGTTCCCGGCTGGCCGCGCAGCAACAGATGGAAG
GCCTCCTGGCGCCGCACCGGCCCAAGGAGCCCGCGTGGTTCCTGGCCACCGTCGGCGTCTCGCCCGACCA
CCAGGGCAAGGGTCTGGGCAGCGCCGTCGTGCTCCCCGGAGTGGAGGCGGCCGAGCGCGCCGGGGTGCCC
GCCTTCCTGGAGACCTCCGCGCCCCGCAACCTCCCCTTCTACGAGCGGCTCGGCTTCACCGTCACCGCCG
ACGTCGAGGTGCCCGAAGGACCGCGCACCTGGTGCATGACCCGCAAGCCCGGTGCCAGTTAACGAATTCT
AGATCTTGAGACAAATGGCAGTATTCATCCACAATTTTAAAAGAAAAGGGGGGATTGGGGGGTACAGTGC
AGGGGAAAGAATAGTAGACATAATAGCAACAGACATACAAACTAAAGAATTACAAAAACAAATTACAAAA
ATTCAAAATTTTCGGGTTTATTACAGGGACAGCAGAGATCCACTTTGGCGCCGGCTCGAGGCCTGCAGGT
GCAAAGATGGATAAAGTTTTAAACAGAGAGGAATCTTTGCAGCTAATGGACCTTCTAGGTCTTGAAAGGA
GTGGGAATT
Features (pLannotate 1.2.2; 31 found; start..end, strand, type, name):
      1..1179    +  promoter       EF-1α promoter: strong constitutive promoter for human elongation factor EF-1α
   1196..3205    +  CDS            PRDM8: PRDM8_HUMAN - Also known as PFM5. Experimental evidence at protein level: Swiss-Prot protein existence level 1. Probable histone methyltransferase, preferentially acting on 'Lys-9' of histone H3 (By similarity). Involved in the control of steroidogenesis through transcriptional repression of steroidogenesis marker genes such as CYP17A1 and LHCGR (By similarity). Forms with BHLHE22 a transcriptional repressor complex controlling genes involved in neural development and neuronal differentiation (By similarity). In the retina, it is required for rod bipolar and type 2 OFF-cone bipolar cell surviv
   3278..3331    +  promoter       U6 promoter (fragment): RNA polymerase III promoter for human U6 snRNA
   3373..3961    +  misc_feature   WPRE: woodchuck hepatitis virus posttranscriptional regulatory element
   4012..4031    +  misc_feature   cPPT/CTS (fragment): central polypurine tract and central termination sequence of HIV-1
   4033..4266    +  LTR            3' LTR (ΔU3): self-inactivating 3' long terminal repeat (LTR) from HIV-1
   4344..4465    +  polyA_signal   SV40 poly(A) signal: SV40 polyadenylation signal
   4505..4640    +  rep_origin     SV40 ori: SV40 origin of replication
   4661..4679    -  promoter       T7 promoter: promoter for bacteriophage T7 RNA polymerase
   4687..4842    +  CDS            lacZα (fragment): LacZα fragment of β-galactosidase; lacZ fragment
   4847..5275    +  rep_origin     f1 ori (sequence partly withheld): f1 bacteriophage origin of replication; arrow indicates direction of (+) strand synthesis
   5328..5432    +  promoter       AmpR promoter: bla
   5433..6293    +  CDS            AmpR: β-lactamase; bla; confers resistance to ampicillin, carbenicillin, and related antibiotics
   6464..7052    +  rep_origin     ori: high-copy-number ColE1/pMB1/pBR322/pUC origin of replication
   7235..7327    +  CDS            lacI (fragment): lac repressor; lacI; The lac repressor binds to the lac operator to inhibit transcription in E. coli. This inhibition can be relieved by adding lactose or isopropyl-β-D-thiogalactopyranoside (IPTG).
   7340..7361    +  protein_bind   CAP binding site: CAP binding activates transcription in the presence of cAMP. E. coli catabolite activator protein
   7376..7406    +  promoter       lac promoter: promoter for the E. coli lac operon
   7414..7430    +  protein_bind   lac operator: The lac repressor binds to the lac operator to inhibit transcription in E. coli. This inhibition can be relieved by adding lactose or isopropyl-β-D-thiogalactopyranoside (IPTG). lac repressor encoded by lacI
   7475..7493    +  promoter       T3 promoter: promoter for bacteriophage T3 RNA polymerase
   7521..7747    +  promoter       RSV promoter: Rous sarcoma virus enhancer/promoter
   7748..7928    +  LTR            5' LTR (truncated): truncated 5' long terminal repeat (LTR) from HIV-1
   7975..8100    +  misc_feature   HIV-1 Ψ: packaging signal of human immunodeficiency virus type 1
   8084..8447    +  CDS            HIV-1 gag (fragment): gag protein from human immunodeficiency virus 1; gag
   8593..8826    +  misc_feature   RRE: The Rev response element (RRE) of HIV-1 allows for Rev-dependent mRNA export from the nucleus to the cytoplasm.
   9203..9229    +  CDS            Rev (fragment): human immunodeficiency virus 1 (HIV-1) Rev protein; rev; enhances nuclear export of unspliced and incompletely spliced viral mRNAs
   9236..9259    +  promoter       SV40 promoter (fragment): SV40 early promoter
   9260..9331    +  promoter       SV40 promoter (fragment): SV40 enhancer and early promoter
   9355..9490    +  rep_origin     SV40 ori: SV40 origin of replication
   9536..10132   +  CDS            PuroR (fragment): puromycin N-acetyltransferase; pac from Streptomyces; confers resistance to puromycin
  10181..10298   +  misc_feature   cPPT/CTS: central polypurine tract and central termination sequence of HIV-1
  10363..10429   +  CDS            small t antigen (fragment): SV40 (simian virus 40) small t antigen
