[The description below was written by a language model from this plasmid's Addgene catalogue record and pLannotate feature annotations shown in this document.]
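Description:
TFORF2047 is a lentiviral mammalian expression plasmid built on the pLX_TRC317 backbone and carrying the human transcription factor PRDM8 as a synthesized open reading frame. It belongs to a large barcoded transcription factor ORF collection. Each clone has a unique 24-bp barcode, so the overexpressed factor can be identified by sequencing in pooled screens such as directed differentiation studies. The barcode is not annotated in the feature table. It may lie in the short interval between the ORF and the WPRE, where only a small U6 promoter fragment is called, but the record does not confirm this. In bacteria the plasmid is maintained at high copy through a ColE1/pUC-type origin with ampicillin resistance. An f1 origin and remnants of lac and phage promoter elements from the cloning backbone are also present. The depositor cautions that the plasmid can recombine, a common issue with repeated LTR sequences.

The sequenced record is 10,435 nt, matching the stated backbone plus insert. The viral cassette has a third-generation, self-inactivating layout. An RSV promoter drives a truncated HIV-1 5' LTR, followed by the Ψ packaging signal with a gag fragment and the RRE for Rev-dependent export of the genomic RNA. An SV40 early promoter then expresses puromycin N-acetyltransferase for selection of transduced cells, and a cPPT/CTS element aids nuclear import. Downstream, the strong constitutive EF-1α promoter drives PRDM8, a probable histone H3 lysine 9 methyltransferase and transcriptional repressor implicated in neural development. A WPRE enhances transcript expression, and the ΔU3 3' LTR inactivates the viral promoter after integration.
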