Addgene plasmid #144402: TFORF2047
Purpose: Lentiviral vector for overexpressing transcription factor ORFs with unique 24-bp barcodes. Barcodes facilitate identification of transcription factors in pooled screens.
Depositing lab: Feng Zhang. Depositing organization: Broad Institute. Publication: A transcription factor atlas of directed differentiation. Joung J, Ma S, Tay T, Geiger-Schuller KR, Kirchgatterer PC, Verdine VK, Guo B, Arias-Garcia MA, Allen WE, Singh A, Kuksenko O, Abudayyeh OO, Gootenberg JS, Fu Z, Macrae RK, Buenrostro JD, Regev A, Zhang F. Cell. 2023 Jan 5;186(1):209-229.e26. doi: 10.1016/j.cell.2022.11.026. PubMed 36608654.
Backbone
  Vector backbone: pLX_TRC317
  Backbone manufacturer: Broad Institute Genetic Perturbation Platform
  Backbone size w/o insert (bp): 8264
  Vector type: Mammalian Expression, Lentiviral
  Selectable markers: Puromycin
Growth in bacteria
  Bacterial resistance: Ampicillin, 100 μg/mL
  Growth temperature: 37°C
  Growth strain: NEB Stable
  Copy number: High Copy
Gene/Insert
  Gene/Insert name: PRDM8
  Species: H. sapiens (human)
  Insert size (bp): 2171
  Entrez Gene: PRDM8 (a.k.a. EPM10, KMT8D, PFM5)
  Promoter: EF1a
  Cloning method: Unknown
  Sequencing primers: 5′ GGGTGGAGACTGAAGTTAGGCCAG; 3′ CACATAGCGTAAAAGGAGCAACATAG
Terms and licenses: Academic/Nonprofit Terms; Industry Terms: Not Available to Industry
Depositor comments: XM_005263146,NM_020226,NM_001099403,ENST00000504452,ENST00000339711,ENST00000415738 . The transcription factor ORF portion of this plasmid was synthesized by Genewiz. Please test multiple small colonies in case of plasmid recombination. To make this collection available in a timely manner, a portion of this collection was not fully sequenced by Addgene. If an Addgene verified full plasmid sequence is not available, please contact us prior to placing an order to request the full sequence.
How to cite: TFORF2047 was a gift from Feng Zhang (Addgene plasmid # 144402 ; http://n2t.net/addgene:144402 ; RRID:Addgene_144402)
