>Addgene plasmid #144402 | TFORF2047 | depositor partial sequence | sequence record 285321 | Insert
ACCGCCACCATGGAGGATACTGGCATCCAGCGAGGCATCTGGGATGGAGATGCCAAGGCTGTCCAACAAT
GTCTGACAGATATTTTTACCAGCGTTTACACCACCTGCGACATCCCTGAGAATGCTATATTTGGTCCCTG
TGTCCTGAGCCATACTTCCCTATATGACAGCATAGCTTTCATAGCTCTCAAGTCTACTGACAAGAGAACA
GTACCGTATATCTTTCGGGTAGACACCTCAGCAGCAAATGGTTCCTCAGAAGGTCTCATGTGGCTGCGGT
TGGTCCAATCGGCCAGAGATAAGGAAGAGCAGAACCTTGAAGCCTACATAAAAAACGGACAGCTGTTCTA
CCGCTCTCTCCGCAGGATTGCCAAAGACGAGGAGTTACTAGTTTGGTACGGGAAAGAACTGACTGAGTTA
CTCTTGCTCTGCCCCTCTAGATCCCACAACAAAATGAATGGGTCGTCCCCTTACACATGCCTGGAATGCA
GCCAACGTTTCCAGTTTGAGTTCCCCTATGTGGCGCATCTGCGTTTCCGCTGCCCCAAGAGACTTCACAG
CGCTGATATAAGTCCCCAAGACGAACAAGGCGGCGGCGTGGGCACCAAGGACCACGGGGGCGGCGGCGGC
GGTGGCAAAGACCAGCAGCAGCAGCAGCAGGAAGCCCCGCTGGGCCCGGGCCCGAAATTCTGCAAAGCCG
GCCCGCTGCATCACTATCCGAGTCCGAGCCCGGAAAGCAGCAATCCAAGCGCGGCGGCGGGTGGTAGCAG
CGCCAAACCAAGCACCGATTTCCATAATCTGGCGCGCGAACTGGAAAATAGTCGCGGTGGCAGCAGCTGC
AGCCCGGCCCAGAGTCTGAGTAGTGGCAGCGGTAGCGGTGGCGGTGGTGGTCATCAAGAAGCGGAACTGA
GCCCAGATGGCATTGCCACCGGTGGCGGCAAAGGCAAACGCAAATTCCCGGAGGAAGCCGCGGAAGGTGG
TGGTGGTGCCGGTCTGGTTGGCGGTCGTGGCCGCTTTGTTGAACGCCCACTGCCGGCCAGCAAAGAAGAT
CTGGTGTGCACCCCGCAGCAGTATCGTGCGAGCGGCAGCTACTTCGGTCTGGAAGAAAATGGTCGTCTGT
TCGCCCCGCCAAGCCCAGAAACCGGCGAAGCCAAACGCAGTGCCTTCGTGGAAGTTAAAAAAGCGGCCCG
CGCCGCGAGTCTGCAAGAAGAAGGTACCGCCGATGGTGCGGGTGTTGCCAGCGAAGATCAAGATGCCGGC
GGTGGTGGCGGTAGTAGTACGCCAGCGGCCGCCAGTCCAGTTGGCGCGGAAAAACTGCTGGCCCCACGTC
CGGGCGGCCCACTGCCAAGTCGTCTGGAAGGTGGTAGCCCAGCCCGCGGTAGCGCCTTTACTTCGGTGCC
GCAGCTGGGCAGCGCGGGCAGCACCTCTGGCGGTGGTGGTACCGGTGCTGGTGCTGCTGGTGGTGCTGGT
GGTGGTCAAGGTGCTGCTTCTGATGAACGTAAGTCTGCTTTTTCTCAACCGGCTCGTTCCTTTTCTCAAC
TCTCTCCACTCGTTCTCGGTCAAAAACTCGGTGCTCTGGAACCGTGTCATCCGGCTGATGGTGTTGGTCC
GACTCGTCTGTACCCGGCTGCTGCTGATCCGCTGGCTGTTAAACTGCAAGGTGCTGCTGATCTCAATGGT
GGCTGTGGTTCTCTCCCATCTGGTGGTGGTGGTCTCCCGAAACAATCTCCGTTTCTCTATGCTACTGCTT
TTTGGCCGAAATCTTCTGCAGCTGCAGCTGCTGCTGCAGCTGCTGCTGCTGCTGGTCCGCTGCAACTCCA
ACTCCCGTCTGCTCTGACCCTCCTCCCACCGTCTTTTACTTCTCTCTGCCTCCCGGCTCAAAATTGGTGT
GCTAAATGTAACGCTTCTTTTCGTATGACTTCTGATCTCGTTTATCACATGCGTTCTCATCATAAGAAAG
AATACGCTATGGAACCGCTGGTTAAACGTCGTCGTGAAGAAAAGCTGAAATGTCCGATTTGTAACGAATC
TTTTCGTGAACGTCATCATCTGTCTCGTCATATGACTTCTCACAACTAGTAATGAACTAGTCCGTAACTT
GAAAGTATTTCGATTTCTTGGCTTTATATATCTTGTGGAAAGGACGAACCTCCCACAGGACCGTTAGAAA
G
