>Addgene plasmid #144402 | TFORF2047 | depositor partial sequence | sequence record 285322 | Barcode
ACCTCCCACAGGACCGTTAGAAAG
